Addgene plasmid #71580: pJK524
Purpose: Produces Acetobacter aceti 1023 succinyl-CoA:acetate CoA-transferase with C-terminal His6 tag and Asn347>Ala mutant (AarCH6-N347A)
Depositing lab: T. J. Kappock. Depositing organization: Purdue University. Publication: Crystal structures of Acetobacter aceti succinyl-coenzyme A (CoA):acetate CoA-transferase reveal specificity determinants and illustrate the mechanism used by class I CoA-transferases. Mullins EA, Kappock TJ. Biochemistry. 2012 Oct 23;51(42):8422-34. doi: 10.1021/bi300957f. Epub 2012 Oct 11. PubMed 23030530.
Backbone
  Vector backbone: pET23a
  Backbone size w/o insert (bp): 3666
  Total vector size (bp): 5108
  Vector type: Bacterial Expression
Growth in bacteria
  Bacterial resistance: Ampicillin, 100 μg/mL
  Growth temperature: 37°C
  Growth strain: DH5alpha
  Copy number: High Copy
Gene/Insert
  Gene/Insert name: succinyl-CoA:acetate CoA-transferase (alt names: aarC; AZ09_02565)
  Species: Acetobacter aceti 1023
  Mutation: changes asparagine-347 to alanine
  GenBank ID: KDE21007.1 ACD85596.1
  Promoter: T7
  Tag / fusion protein: His6 (C terminal on backbone)
  Cloning method: Restriction Enzyme; 5′ cloning site NdeI (not destroyed); 3′ cloning site XhoI (not destroyed)
  Sequencing primers: 5′ T7 promoter; 3′ T7 terminator
Terms and licenses: Academic/Nonprofit Terms; Industry Terms: Not Available to Industry
Depositor comments: Much higher protein production is achieved by co-production with E. coli GroEL/GroES.
How to cite: pJK524 was a gift from T. J. Kappock (Addgene plasmid # 71580 ; http://n2t.net/addgene:71580 ; RRID:Addgene_71580)
