[The description below was written by a language model from this plasmid's Addgene catalogue record and pLannotate feature annotations shown in this document.]
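Description:
pJK524 is a 5,108 bp bacterial expression plasmid built on the pET23a backbone for producing a mutant form of succinyl-CoA:acetate CoA-transferase (AarC) from Acetobacter aceti strain 1023. It replicates in E. coli from a ColE1/pBR322-type origin and is selected with ampicillin through the bla β-lactamase gene and its own promoter. The annotation also picks up an f1 phage origin, the pBR322 bom mobility region and a short rop-related segment. The catalogue entry lists the plasmid as high copy.

The aarC coding sequence was inserted between the NdeI and XhoI sites, both of which are retained. This places it downstream of the T7 promoter and the efficient ribosome binding site from phage T7 gene 10, and upstream of the T7 terminator. Transcription therefore depends on T7 RNA polymerase supplied by the expression host. The open reading frame continues into the backbone-encoded C-terminal His6 tag, which the annotation software reports as a fragment of a longer His tag; this tag allows metal-affinity purification. A short match to a T7 gene 10B-derived solubility tag just past the His tag is most likely residual backbone sequence rather than part of the designed product.

The encoded protein, AarCH6-N347A, carries an asparagine-to-alanine substitution at residue 347. The wild-type enzyme uses succinyl-CoA to convert acetate into acetyl-CoA and succinate, and it contributes to acetic acid resistance in A. aceti. The associated work concerns crystal structures, specificity determinants and the mechanism of class I CoA-transferases, so the mutant is suited to structural and mechanistic studies. The depositor notes that protein yield is much higher when E. coli GroEL/GroES chaperonins are co-produced.
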