Features (pLannotate 1.2.2; 13 found; start..end, strand, type, name):
     12..467     +  rep_origin     f1 ori (sequence partly withheld): f1 bacteriophage origin of replication; arrow indicates direction of (+) strand synthesis
    494..598     +  promoter       AmpR promoter: bla
    599..1459    +  CDS            AmpR: β-lactamase; bla; confers resistance to ampicillin, carbenicillin, and related antibiotics
   1630..2218    +  rep_origin     ori: high-copy-number ColE1/pMB1/pBR322/pUC origin of replication
   2404..2546    -  misc_feature   bom: basis of mobility region from pBR322
   2648..2839    -  CDS            rop: Rop protein, which maintains plasmids at low copy number; rop
   2856..3236    +  CDS            YPB1_ECOLX: Protein predicted: Swiss-Prot protein existence level 4. From Escherichia coli.
   3348..3366    +  promoter       T7 promoter: promoter for bacteriophage T7 RNA polymerase
   3398..3420    +  RBS            RBS: efficient ribosome binding site from bacteriophage T7 gene 10 (Olins and Rangwala, 1989)
   3428..4942    +  CDS            SCACT_ACEAC: Experimental evidence at protein level: Swiss-Prot protein existence level 1. Utilizes succinyl-CoA to convert toxic acetate to acetyl-CoA and succinate. Required for growth on acetic acid and for resistance to high levels of acetic acid. Has also low activity with acetoacetate as substrate. From Acetobacter aceti.
   4952..4969    +  CDS            9xHis (fragment): 9xHis affinity tag
   4979..5028    +  CDS            SET1 (fragment): solubility-enhancement tag derived from T7 phage gene 10B
   5036..5083    +  terminator     T7 terminator: transcription terminator for bacteriophage T7 RNA polymerase
>Addgene plasmid #71580 | pJK524 | depositor full sequence | sequence record 130939 | pJK524 sequence 5108 bps
TGGCGAATGGG
[124 nt withheld, positions 12-135]
C
[91 nt withheld, positions 137-227]
A
[49 nt withheld, positions 229-277]
CCTTTGACGTTGGAGTCCACGTTCTTT
[37 nt withheld, positions 305-341]
ACCCTATCTCGGTCTATTCTTTTGATTTATAAGGGATTTTGCCGATTTCGGCCTATTGGTTAAAAAATGA
GCTGATTTAACAAAAATTTAACGCGAATTTTAACAAAATATTAACGTTTACAATTTCAGGTGGCACTTTT
CGGGGAAATGTGCGCGGAACCCCTATTTGTTTATTTTTCTAAATACATTCAAATATGTATCCGCTCATGA
GACAATAACCCTGATAAATGCTTCAATAATATTGAAAAAGGAAGAGTATGAGTATTCAACATTTCCGTGT
CGCCCTTATTCCCTTTTTTGCGGCATTTTGCCTTCCTGTTTTTGCTCACCCAGAAACGCTGGTGAAAGTA
AAAGATGCTGAAGATCAGTTGGGTGCACGAGTGGGTTACATCGAACTGGATCTCAACAGCGGTAAGATCC
TTGAGAGTTTTCGCCCCGAAGAACGTTTTCCAATGATGAGCACTTTTAAAGTTCTGCTATGTGGCGCGGT
ATTATCCCGTATTGACGCCGGGCAAGAGCAACTCGGTCGCCGCATACACTATTCTCAGAATGACTTGGTT
GAGTACTCACCAGTCACAGAAAAGCATCTTACGGATGGCATGACAGTAAGAGAATTATGCAGTGCTGCCA
TAACCATGAGTGATAACACTGCGGCCAACTTACTTCTGACAACGATCGGAGGACCGAAGGAGCTAACCGC
TTTTTTGCACAACATGGGGGATCATGTAACTCGCCTTGATCGTTGGGAACCGGAGCTGAATGAAGCCATA
CCAAACGACGAGCGTGACACCACGATGCCTGCAGCAATGGCAACAACGTTGCGCAAACTATTAACTGGCG
AACTACTTACTCTAGCTTCCCGGCAACAATTAATAGACTGGATGGAGGCGGATAAAGTTGCAGGACCACT
TCTGCGCTCGGCCCTTCCGGCTGGCTGGTTTATTGCTGATAAATCTGGAGCCGGTGAGCGTGGGTCTCGC
GGTATCATTGCAGCACTGGGGCCAGATGGTAAGCCCTCCCGTATCGTAGTTATCTACACGACGGGGAGTC
AGGCAACTATGGATGAACGAAATAGACAGATCGCTGAGATAGGTGCCTCACTGATTAAGCATTGGTAACT
GTCAGACCAAGTTTACTCATATATACTTTAGATTGATTTAAAACTTCATTTTTAATTTAAAAGGATCTAG
GTGAAGATCCTTTTTGATAATCTCATGACCAAAATCCCTTAACGTGAGTTTTCGTTCCACTGAGCGTCAG
ACCCCGTAGAAAAGATCAAAGGATCTTCTTGAGATCCTTTTTTTCTGCGCGTAATCTGCTGCTTGCAAAC
AAAAAAACCACCGCTACCAGCGGTGGTTTGTTTGCCGGATCAAGAGCTACCAACTCTTTTTCCGAAGGTA
ACTGGCTTCAGCAGAGCGCAGATACCAAATACTGTCCTTCTAGTGTAGCCGTAGTTAGGCCACCACTTCA
AGAACTCTGTAGCACCGCCTACATACCTCGCTCTGCTAATCCTGTTACCAGTGGCTGCTGCCAGTGGCGA
TAAGTCGTGTCTTACCGGGTTGGACTCAAGACGATAGTTACCGGATAAGGCGCAGCGGTCGGGCTGAACG
GGGGGTTCGTGCACACAGCCCAGCTTGGAGCGAACGACCTACACCGAACTGAGATACCTACAGCGTGAGC
TATGAGAAAGCGCCACGCTTCCCGAAGGGAGAAAGGCGGACAGGTATCCGGTAAGCGGCAGGGTCGGAAC
AGGAGAGCGCACGAGGGAGCTTCCAGGGGGAAACGCCTGGTATCTTTATAGTCCTGTCGGGTTTCGCCAC
CTCTGACTTGAGCGTCGATTTTTGTGATGCTCGTCAGGGGGGCGGAGCCTATGGAAAAACGCCAGCAACG
CGGCCTTTTTACGGTTCCTGGCCTTTTGCTGGCCTTTTGCTCACATGTTCTTTCCTGCGTTATCCCCTGA
TTCTGTGGATAACCGTATTACCGCCTTTGAGTGAGCTGATACCGCTCGCCGCAGCCGAACGACCGAGCGC
AGCGAGTCAGTGAGCGAGGAAGCGGAAGAGCGCCTGATGCGGTATTTTCTCCTTACGCATCTGTGCGGTA
TTTCACACCGCATATATGGTGCACTCTCAGTACAATCTGCTCTGATGCCGCATAGTTAAGCCAGTATACA
CTCCGCTATCGCTACGTGACTGGGTCATGGCTGCGCCCCGACACCCGCCAACACCCGCTGACGCGCCCTG
ACGGGCTTGTCTGCTCCCGGCATCCGCTTACAGACAAGCTGTGACCGTCTCCGGGAGCTGCATGTGTCAG
AGGTTTTCACCGTCATCACCGAAACGCGCGAGGCAGCTGCGGTAAAGCTCATCAGCGTGGTCGTGAAGCG
ATTCACAGATGTCTGCCTGTTCATCCGCGTCCAGCTCGTTGAGTTTCTCCAGAAGCGTTAATGTCTGGCT
TCTGATAAAGCGGGCCATGTTAAGGGCGGTTTTTTCCTGTTTGGTCACTGATGCCTCCGTGTAAGGGGGA
TTTCTGTTCATGGGGGTAATGATACCGATGAAACGAGAGAGGATGCTCACGATACGGGTTACTGATGATG
AACATGCCCGGTTACTGGAACGTTGTGAGGGTAAACAACTGGCGGTATGGATGCGGCGGGACCAGAGAAA
AATCACTCAGGGTCAATGCCAGCGCTTCGTTAATACAGATGTAGGTGTTCCACAGGGTAGCCAGCAGCAT
CCTGCGATGCAGATCCGGAACATAATGGTGCAGGGCGCTGACTTCCGCGTTTCCAGACTTTACGAAACAC
GGAAACCGAAGACCATTCATGTTGTTGCTCAGGTCGCAGACGTTTTGCAGCAGCAGTCGCTTCACGTTCG
CTCGCGTATCGGTGATTCATTCTGCTAACCAGTAAGGCAACCCCGCCAGCCTAGCCGGGTCCTCAACGAC
AGGAGCACGATCATGCGCACCCGTGGCCAGGACCCAACGCTGCCCGAGATCTCGATCCCGCGAAATTAAT
ACGACTCACTATAGGGAGACCACAACGGTTTCCCTCTAGAAATAATTTTGTTTAACTTTAAGAAGGAGAT
ATACATATGACAGAGCGCATTCGGAACGTCGCGCTGCGCAGTAAAGTATGTCCGGCAGAAACCGCATCCG
AGTTGATCAAGCACGGAGACGTGGTGGGGACCAGCGGTTTTACCGGGGCAGGTTACCCCAAGGAAGTACC
CAAGGCGCTGGCCCAGCGGATGGAAGCTGCGCATGATCGGGGCGAAAAATACCAGATCAGCCTGATTACG
GGCGCATCCACGGGCCCTCAGCTGGATGGTGAGCTGGCCAAGGCCAACGGGGTGTATTTCCGCTCGCCAT
TCAATACGGATGCCACCATGCGCAACCGTATTAATGCGGGTGAAACGGAATATTTTGATAACCATCTGGG
GCAGGTGGCTGGCCGTGCCGTGCAGGGCAATTACGGCAAGTTCAATATTGCGCTGGTGGAAGCCACAGCC
ATTACGGAAGATGGCGGCATTGTGCCCACATCTTCTGTCGGCAATTCCCAGACATTCCTCAATCTGGCCG
AAAAGGTCATTATCGAGGTAAATGAATGGCAGAATCCGATGCTGGAAGGCATCCATGATATCTGGGATGG
CAACGTAAGTGGCGTGCCTACGCGTGATATTGTGCCGATTGTACGGGCAGATCAGCGCGTGGGTGGCCCG
GTTTTACGGGTGAACCCGGACAAGATTGCTGCCATTGTACGCACGAATGACCGGGACAGAAATGCCCCGT
TTGCCGCGCCGGATGAAACAGCAAAAGCTATTGCGGGCTATTTGCTTGATTTCTTTGGGCATGAAGTCAA
ACAGAACCGTTTGCCGCCCTCACTTCTGCCGCTCCAGTCTGGTGTGGGCAATGTGGCCAACGCCGTGCTG
GAAGGGCTGAAGGAAGGCCCATTTGAAAATCTGGTGGGCTATAGTGAGGTGATTCAGGATGGCATGTTGG
CCATGCTGGATTCTGGCCGTATGCGTATTGCCTCTGCCTCGTCTTTCTCGCTGAGCCCGGAAGCTGCGGA
AGAAATCAATAACCGGATGGATTTCTTCCGCAGCAAGATCATTCTGCGCCAGCAGGATGTCAGCGCCAGC
CCCGGCATTATCCGCCGTTTAGGCTGCATTGCCATGAACGGCATGATTGAGGCGGATATTTACGGAAACG
TGAATTCTACCCGCGTGATGGGTTCCAAAATGATGAATGGTATTGGGGGATCGGGTGATTTTGCCCGGAG
TTCCTACCTGTCCATCTTCCTGTCTCCCTCCACAGCCAAAGGTGGCAAGATTTCAGCCATTGTGCCGATG
GCTGCGCATGTGGACCACATCATGCAGGATGCGCAGATTTTTGTAACCGAGCAGGGGCTGGCGGATCTGC
GTGGGCTTTCACCGGTGCAACGTGCGCGTGAAATTATTTCCAAATGTGCGCATCCGGATTACCGGCCGAT
GTTGCAGGATTATTTTGATCGTGCGCTTAAAAATTCCTTTGGTAAGCACACACCGCATCTGCTGACGGAA
GCTCTGTCTTGGCATCAGCGGTTTATTGATACGGGCACCATGCTCCCATCATCACTCGAGCACCACCACC
ACCACCACTGAGATCCGGCTGCTAACAAAGCCCGAAAGGAAGCTGAGTTGGCTGCTGCCACCGCTGAGCA
ATAACTAGCATAACCCCTTGGGGCCTCTAAACGGGTCTTGAGGGGTTTTTTGCTGAAAGGAGGAACTATA
TCCGGAT
