>Addgene plasmid #71580 | pJK524 | addgene partial sequence | sequence record 141800 | T7 5'-TAATACGACTCACTATAGGG-3'
TTTTGTTTAACTTTAAGAAGGAGATATACATATGACAGAGCGCATTCGGAACGTCGCGCTGCGCAGTAAA
GTATGTCCGGCAGAAACCGCATCCGAGTTGATCAAGCACGGAGACGTGGTGGGGACCAGCGGTTTTACCG
GGGCAGGTTACCCCAAGGAAGTACCCAAGGCGCTGGCCCAGCGGATGGAAGCTGCGCATGATCGGGGCGA
AAAATACCAGATCAGCCTGATTACGGGCGCATCCACGGGCCCTCAGCTGGATGGTGAGCTGGCCAAGGCC
AACGGGGTGTATTTCCGCTCGCCATTCAATACGGATGCCACCATGCGCAACCGTATTAATGCGGGTGAAA
CGGAATATTTTGATAACCATCTGGGGCAGGTGGCTGGCCGTGCCGTGCAGGGCAATTACGGCAAGTTCAA
TATTGCGCTGGTGGAAGCCACAGCCATTACGGAAGATGGCGGCATTGTGCCCACATCTTCTGTCGGCAAT
TCCCAGACATTCCTCAATCTGGCCGAAAAGGTCATTATCGAGGTAAATGAATGGCAGAATCCGATGCTGG
AAGGCATCCATGATATCTGGGATGGCAACGTAAGTGGCGTGCCTACGCGTGATATTGTGCCGATTGTACG
GGCAGATCAGCGCGTGGGTGGCCCGGTTTTACGGGTGAACCCGGACAAGATTGCTGCCATTGTACGCACG
AATGACCGGGACAGAAATGCCCCGTTTGCCGCGCCGGATGAAACAGCAAAAGCTATTGCGGGCTATTTGC
TTGATTTCTTTGGGCATGAAGTCAAACAGAACCGTTTGCCGCCCTCACTTCTGCCGCTCCAGTCTGGTGT
GGGCAATGTGGCCAACGCCGTGCTGGAAGGGCTGAAGGAAGGCCC
