>Addgene plasmid #71580 | pJK524 | addgene partial sequence | sequence record 141801 | T7term 5'-GCTAGTTATTGCTCAGCGG-3'
TTTCGGGCTTTGTTAGCAGCCGGATCTCAGTGGTGGTGGTGGTGGTGCTCGAGTGATGATGGGAGCATGG
TGCCCGTATCAATAAACCGCTGATGCCAAGACAGAGCTTCCGTCAGCAGATGCGGTGTGTGCTTACCAAA
GGAATTTTTAAGCGCACGATCAAAATAATCCTGCAACATCGGCCGGTAATCCGGATGCGCACATTTGGAA
ATAATTTCACGCGCACGTTGCACCGGTGAAAGCCCACGCAGATCCGCCAGCCCCTGCTCGGTTACAAAAA
TCTGCGCATCCTGCATGATGTGGTCCACATGCGCAGCCATCGGCACAATGGCTGAAATCTTGCCACCTTT
GGCTGTGGAGGGAGACAGGAAGATGGACAGGTAGGAACTCCGGGCAAAATCACCCGATCCCCCAATACCA
TTCATCATTTTGGAACCCATCACGCGGGTAGAATTCACGTTTCCGTAAATATCCGCCTCAATCATGCCGT
TCATGGCAATGCAGCCTAAACGGCGGATAATGCCGGGGCTGGCGCTGACATCCTGCTGGCGCAGAATGAT
CTTGCTGCGGAAGAAATCCATCCGGTTATTGATTTCTTCCGCAGCTTCCGGGCTCAGCGAGAAAGACGAG
GCAGAGGCAATACGCATACGGCCAGAATCCAGCATGGCCAACATGCCATCCTGAATCACCTCACTATAGC
CCACCAGATTTTCAAATGGGCCTTCCTTCAGCCCTTCCAGCACGGCGTTGGCCACATTGCCCACACCAGA
CTGGAGCGGCAGAAGTGAGGGCGGCAAACGGTTCTGTTTGACTTCATGCCCAAAGAAATCAAGCAAATAG
CCCGCAATAGCTTTTGCTGTTTCATCCGGCGCGGCAAACGGGGCATTTCTGTCCCGGTCATTCGTGCGTA
CAATGGCAGCA
